Addgene plasmid #81613: pDONR223_LCE1B_p.G102C
Purpose: Gateway Donor vector containing LCE1B , part of the Target Accelerator Plasmid Collection.
Depositing lab: Jesse Boehm & William Hahn & David Root. Depositing organization: Broad Institute. Publication: Systematic Functional Interrogation of Rare Cancer Variants Identifies Oncogenic Alleles. Kim E, Ilic N, Shrestha Y, Zou L, Kamburov A, Zhu C, Yang X, Lubonja R, Tran N, Nguyen C, Lawrence MS, Piccioni F, Bagul M, Doench JG, Chouinard CR, Wu X, Hogstrom L, Natoli T, Tamayo P, Horn H, Corsello SM, Lage K, Root DE, Subramanian A, Golub TR, Getz G, Boehm JS, Hahn WC. Cancer Discov. 2016 Jul;6(7):714-26. doi: 10.1158/2159-8290.CD-16-0160. Epub 2016 May 4. PubMed 27147599.
Backbone
  Vector backbone: pDONR223
  Backbone manufacturer: Invitrogen
  Backbone size w/o insert (bp): 2790
  Vector type: Gateway Entry vector
Growth in bacteria
  Bacterial resistance: Spectinomycin, 50 μg/mL
  Growth temperature: 37°C
  Growth strain: DH5alpha
  Copy number: High Copy
Gene/Insert
  Gene/Insert name: LCE1B
  Species: H. sapiens (human)
  Mutation: G102C
  GenBank ID: NM_178349.1
  Entrez Gene: LCE1B (a.k.a. LEP2, SPRL2A)
  Promoter: None
  Cloning method: Gateway Cloning
  Sequencing primers: 5′ M13pUC-fwd; 3′ M13-Rev
Terms and licenses: Academic/Nonprofit Terms; Industry Terms: Not Available to Industry
Depositor comments: Closed state: stop codon immediately follows insert
How to cite: pDONR223_LCE1B_p.G102C was a gift from Jesse Boehm & William Hahn & David Root (Addgene plasmid # 81613 ; http://n2t.net/addgene:81613 ; RRID:Addgene_81613)
