[The description below was written by a language model from this plasmid's Addgene catalogue record and pLannotate feature annotations shown in this document.]
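Description:
pDONR223_LCE1B_p.G102C is a Gateway entry clone built on the Invitrogen pDONR223 backbone and belongs to the Target Accelerator Plasmid Collection, a set of wild-type and variant open reading frames assembled for systematic functional testing of cancer-associated alleles. It is a small (about 3.15 kb), high-copy bacterial plasmid that replicates in E. coli from a ColE1/pUC-type origin. Selection is with spectinomycin, through the aadA aminoglycoside adenylyltransferase gene (SmR). This gene sits downstream of a class 1 integron Pc promoter fragment and a short remnant of a gentamicin resistance gene. The rrnB T1 and T2 terminators and small lacZα and lacI fragments are backbone remnants with no role in the payload.

The insert is the human LCE1B coding sequence (late cornified envelope 1B, also called LEP2 or SPRL2A), which encodes a precursor of the cornified envelope of the stratum corneum. It carries the G102C amino-acid substitution. The ORF is "closed": a stop codon immediately follows the coding sequence, so it yields native C-terminal protein and is not suited to C-terminal fusions in destination vectors. The ORF is flanked on both sides by attL recombination sites. The automated annotation labels both as attL3, but functionally they are the paired sites that allow directional transfer by LR Clonase reaction. No promoter drives the insert, and the only nearby promoter is a backbone T7 promoter beyond the downstream attL site. The plasmid therefore serves as a shuttle and archival clone rather than an expression vector, and the mutant ORF is moved into Gateway destination vectors for expression studies that compare variant and wild-type function.
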