Features (pLannotate 1.2.2; 12 found; start..end, strand, type, name):
     38..74      -  CDS            lacZα (fragment): LacZα fragment of β-galactosidase; lacZ fragment
     91..186     +  protein_bind   attL3: mutant version of attL; recombination site for the Gateway® LR reaction LR Clonase™
    192..545     +  CDS            LCE1B: LCE1B_HUMAN - Also known as LEP2, SPRL2A. Experimental evidence at protein level: Swiss-Prot protein existence level 1. Precursors of the cornified envelope of the stratum corneum. From Homo sapiens (Human).
    553..648     -  protein_bind   attL3: mutant version of attL; recombination site for the Gateway® LR reaction LR Clonase™
    667..685     -  promoter       T7 promoter: promoter for bacteriophage T7 RNA polymerase
    875..898     +  promoter       Pc promoter (fragment): intI1 (promoter lies within the coding sequence); class 1 integron promoter
   1074..1130    +  CDS            GmR (fragment): gentamycin acetyltransferase; aacC1; confers resistance to gentamycin
   1137..1928    +  CDS            SmR: aminoglycoside adenylyltransferase (Murphy, 1985); aadA; confers resistance to spectinomycin and streptomycin
   2021..2609    +  rep_origin     ori: high-copy-number ColE1/pMB1/pBR322/pUC origin of replication
   2792..2884    +  CDS            lacI (fragment): lac repressor; lacI; The lac repressor binds to the lac operator to inhibit transcription in E. coli. This inhibition can be relieved by adding lactose or isopropyl-β-D-thiogalactopyranoside (IPTG).
   2939..2966    -  terminator     rrnB T2 terminator: transcription terminator T2 from the E. coli rrnB gene
   3098..3141    +  terminator     rrnB T1 terminator: Escherichia coli rrnB; transcription terminator T1 from the E. coli rrnB gene
>Addgene plasmid #81613 | pDONR223_LCE1B_p.G102C | addgene full sequence | sequence record 167350 | Addgene NGS Result
GGCAGTTCCCTACTCTCGCGTTAACGCTAGCATGGATGTTTTCCCAGTCACGACGTTGTAAAACGACGGC
CAGTCTTAAGCTCGGGCCCCAAATAATGATTTTATTTTGACTGATAGTGACCTGTTCGTTGCAACAAATT
GATGAGCAATGCTTTTTTATAATGCCAACTTTGTACAAAAAAGTTGGCACCATGTCCTGCCAGCAGAACC
AGCAGCAGTGCCAGCCCCCTCCCAAGTGCATCCCCAAGTGCCCTCCCAAGTGCCTCACCCCTAGATGCCC
CCCAAAGTGTCCCCCTAAGTGTCCTCCAGTCTCTTCCTGCTGCAGTGTCAGCTCCGGAGGCTGCTGTGGC
TCCAGCTCTGGGGGAAGCTGTGGCTCCAGCTCTGGGGGTTGCTGCAGTTCTGGGGGAGGTGGCTGCTGCC
TGAGCCACCACAGGCGCCGTAGGTCCCACTGCCACAGACCCCAGAGCTCTGGCTGCTGCAGCCAGCCCTC
CGGGTGCTCCAGCTGCTGTGGAGGAGGGAGTGGCCAGCACTCTGGAGGCTGCTGCTGATTGCCAACTTTC
TTGTACAAAGTTGGCATTATAAGAAAGCATTGCTTATCAATTTGTTGCAACGAACAGGTCACTATCAGTC
AAAATAAAATCATTATTTGCCATCCAGCTGATATCCCCTATAGTGAGTCGTATTACATGGTCATAGCTGT
TTCCTGGCAGCTCTGGCCCGTGTCTCAAAATCTCTGATGTTACATTGCACAAGATAAAAATATATCATCA
TGCCTCCTCTAGACCAGCCAGGACAGAAATGCCTCGACTTCGCTGCTACCCAAGGTTGCCGGGTGACGCA
CACCGTGGAAACGGATGAAGGCACGAACCCAGTGGACATAAGCCTGTTCGGTTCGTAAGCTGTAATGCAA
GTAGCGTATGCGCTCACGCAACTGGTCCAGAACCTTGACCGAACGCAGCGGTGGTAACGGCGCAGTGGCG
GTTTTCATGGCTTGTTATGACTGTTTTTTTGGGGTACAGTCTATGCCTCGGGCATCCAAGCAGCAAGCGC
GTTACGCCGTGGGTCGATGTTTGATGTTATGGAGCAGCAACGATGTTACGCAGCAGGGCAGTCGCCCTAA
AACAAAGTTAAACATTATGAGGGAAGCGGTGATCGCCGAAGTATCGACTCAACTATCAGAGGTAGTTGGC
GTCATCGAGCGCCATCTCGAACCGACGTTGCTGGCCGTACATTTGTACGGCTCCGCAGTGGATGGCGGCC
TGAAGCCACACAGTGATATTGATTTGCTGGTTACGGTGACCGTAAGGCTTGATGAAACAACGCGGCGAGC
TTTGATCAACGACCTTTTGGAAACTTCGGCTTCCCCTGGAGAGAGCGAGATTCTCCGCGCTGTAGAAGTC
ACCATTGTTGTGCACGACGACATCATTCCGTGGCGTTATCCAGCTAAGCGCGAACTGCAATTTGGAGAAT
GGCAGCGCAATGACATTCTTGCAGGTATCTTCGAGCCAGCCACGATCGACATTGATCTGGCTATCTTGCT
GACAAAAGCAAGAGAACATAGCGTTGCCTTGGTAGGTCCAGCGGCGGAGGAACTCTTTGATCCGGTTCCT
GAACAGGATCTATTTGAGGCGCTAAATGAAACCTTAACGCTATGGAACTCGCCGCCCGACTGGGCTGGCG
ATGAGCGAAATGTAGTGCTTACGTTGTCCCGCATTTGGTACAGCGCAGTAACCGGCAAAATCGCGCCGAA
GGATGTCGCTGCCGACTGGGCAATGGAGCGCCTGCCGGCCCAGTATCAGCCCGTCATACTTGAAGCTAGA
CAGGCTTATCTTGGACAAGAAGAAGATCGCTTGGCCTCGCGCGCAGATCAGTTGGAAGAATTTGTCCACT
ACGTGAAAGGCGAGATCACCAAGGTAGTCGGCAAATAACCCTCGAGCCACCCATGACCAAAATCCCTTAA
CGTGAGTTACGCGTCGTTCCACTGAGCGTCAGACCCCGTAGAAAAGATCAAAGGATCTTCTTGAGATCCT
TTTTTTCTGCGCGTAATCTGCTGCTTGCAAACAAAAAAACCACCGCTACCAGCGGTGGTTTGTTTGCCGG
ATCAAGAGCTACCAACTCTTTTTCCGAAGGTAACTGGCTTCAGCAGAGCGCAGATACCAAATACTGTTCT
TCTAGTGTAGCCGTAGTTAGGCCACCACTTCAAGAACTCTGTAGCACCGCCTACATACCTCGCTCTGCTA
ATCCTGTTACCAGTGGCTGCTGCCAGTGGCGATAAGTCGTGTCTTACCGGGTTGGACTCAAGACGATAGT
TACCGGATAAGGCGCAGCGGTCGGGCTGAACGGGGGGTTCGTGCACACAGCCCAGCTTGGAGCGAACGAC
CTACACCGAACTGAGATACCTACAGCGTGAGCTATGAGAAAGCGCCACGCTTCCCGAAGGGAGAAAGGCG
GACAGGTATCCGGTAAGCGGCAGGGTCGGAACAGGAGAGCGCACGAGGGAGCTTCCAGGGGGAAACGCCT
GGTATCTTTATAGTCCTGTCGGGTTTCGCCACCTCTGACTTGAGCGTCGATTTTTGTGATGCTCGTCAGG
GGGGCGGAGCCTATGGAAAAACGCCAGCAACGCGGCCTTTTTACGGTTCCTGGCCTTTTGCTGGCCTTTT
GCTCACATGTTCTTTCCTGCGTTATCCCCTGATTCTGTGGATAACCGTATTACCGCCTTTGAGTGAGCTG
ATACCGCTCGCCGCAGCCGAACGACCGAGCGCAGCGAGTCAGTGAGCGAGGAAGCGGAAGAGCGCCCAAT
ACGCAAACCGCCTCTCCCCGCGCGTTGGCCGATTCATTAATGCAGCTGGCACGACAGGTTTCCCGACTGG
AAAGCGGGCAGTGAGCGCAACGCAATTAATACGCGTACCGCTAGCCAGGAAGAGTTTGTAGAAACGCAAA
AAGGCCATCCGTCAGGATGGCCTTCTGCTTAGTTTGATGCCTGGCAGTTTATGGCGGGCGTCCTGCCCGC
CACCCTCCGGGCCGTTGCTTCACAACGTTCAAATCCGCTCCCGGCGGATTTGTCCTACTCAGGAGAGCGT
TCACCGACAAACAACAGATAAAACGAAAGGCCCAGTCTTCCGACTGAGCCTTTCGTTTTATTTGATGCCT
