>Addgene plasmid #81613 | pDONR223_LCE1B_p.G102C | depositor partial sequence | sequence record 154932 | Insert sequence
ATGTCCTGCCAGCAGAACCAGCAGCAGTGCCAGCCCCCTCCCAAGTGCATCCCCAAGTGCCCTCCCAAGT
GCCTCACCCCTAGATGCCCCCCAAAGTGTCCCCCTAAGTGTCCTCCAGTCTCTTCCTGCTGCAGTGTCAG
CTCCGGAGGCTGCTGTGGCTCCAGCTCTGGGGGAAGCTGTGGCTCCAGCTCTGGGGGTTGCTGCAGTTCT
GGGGGAGGTGGCTGCTGCCTGAGCCACCACAGGCGCCGTAGGTCCCACTGCCACAGACCCCAGAGCTCTG
GCTGCTGCAGCCAGCCCTCCGGGTGCTCCAGCTGCTGTGGAGGAGGGAGTGGCCAGCACTCTGGAGGCTG
CTGC
